>Addgene plasmid #55083 | mCherry-MCPB2-C-18 | depositor partial sequence | sequence record 85467 | insert sequence
GACGTCAGATCCGCTAGCGCTACCGGTCGCCACCATGGTGAGCAAGGGCGAGGAGGATAACATGGCCATC
ATCAAGGAGTTCATGCGCTTCAAGGTGCACATGGAGGGCTCCGTGAACGGCCACGAGTTCGAGATCGAGG
GCGAGGGCGAGGGCCGCCCCTACGAGGGCACCCAGACCGCCAAGCTGAAGGTGACCAAGGGTGGCCCCCT
GCCCTTCGCCTGGGACATCCTGTCCCCTCAGTTCATGTACGGCTCCAAGGCCTACGTGAAGCACCCCGCC
GACATCCCCGACTACTTGAAGCTGTCCTTCCCCGAGGGCTTCAAGTGGGAGCGCGTGATGAACTTCGAGG
ACGGCGGCGTGGTGACCGTGACCCAGGACTCCTCCCTGCAGGACGGCGAGTTCATCTACAAGGTGAAGCT
GCGCGGCACCAACTTCCCCTCCGACGGCCCCGTAATGCAGAAGAAGACCATGGGCTGGGAGGCCTCCTCC
GAGCGGATGTACCCCGAGGACGGCGCCCTGAAGGGCGAGATCAAGCAGAGGCTGAAGCTGAAGGACGGCG
GCCACTACGACGCTGAGGTCAAGACCACCTACAAGGCCAAGAAGCCCGTGCAGCTGCCCGGCGCCTACAA
CGTCAACATCAAGTTGGACATCACCTCCCACAACGAGGACTACACCATCGTGGAACAGTACGAACGCGCC
GAGGGCCGCCACTCCACCGGCGGCATGGACGAGCTGTACAAGTCCGGACTCAGATCTCGAGAGTCCAGTG
GATATTCGTCTCGGTCGGGTGGAAGC
[813 nt withheld, positions 797-1609]
TGAGAATTCTGCAGTCGACGGTACCGCGGGCCCGGGATCCACCGGATCTAGATAACTGATCATAATCAGC
