>Addgene plasmid #55083 | mCherry-MCPB2-C-18 | addgene partial sequence | sequence record 147147 | mCherry-F 5'-ccccgtaatgcagaagaaga-3'
AGCGGATGTACCCCGAGGACGGCGCCCTGAAGGGCGAGATCAAGCAGAGGCTGAAGCTGAAGGACGGCGG
CCACTACGACGCTGAGGTCAAGACCACCTACAAGGCCAAGAAGCCCGTGCAGCTGCCCGGCGCCTACAAC
GTCAACATCAAGTTGGACATCACCTCCCACAACGAGGACTACACCATCGTGGAACAGTACGAACGCGCCG
AGGGCCGCCACTCCACCGGCGGCATGGACGAGCTGTACAAGTCCGGACTCAGATCTCGAGAGTCCAGTGG
ATATTCGTCTCGGTCGGGTGGAAGC
[361 nt withheld, positions 306-666]
