[The description below was written by a language model from this plasmid's Addgene catalogue record.]
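Description:
mCherry-MCPB2-C-18 is a mammalian expression plasmid built on the mCherry-C1 backbone (about 4.75 kb without the insert) that encodes mouse capping protein beta 2, the beta-2 subunit of the actin capping protein, as a fusion to the red fluorescent protein mCherry. The fluorescent protein is supplied by the backbone and sits at the N terminus of the fusion, so the capping protein coding sequence follows mCherry in frame. The "C-18" in the name likely denotes this C-terminal placement of the insert and an 18-residue linker, but the record does not say so explicitly. Transcription is driven by the CMV promoter, a strong constitutive promoter in most mammalian cell lines. The listed 3′ sequencing primer points to an SV40 polyadenylation signal downstream of the fusion.

The plasmid is propagated in E. coli as a high-copy construct under kanamycin selection. In mammalian cells, the neomycin resistance marker allows G418 selection of stable transfectants. No feature table is provided, so the origin of replication, the exact insert size and the cloning junctions are not documented here, and the cloning method is recorded as unknown.

The stated purpose is localization. The fusion serves as a fluorescent marker for actin capping protein, which binds the barbed ends of actin filaments, allowing its distribution and dynamics to be followed by microscopy in transfected cells. mCherry's excitation and emission maxima are recorded as 587 nm and 610 nm, which makes the construct suitable for pairing with green or cyan fluorescent markers in multicolour imaging.
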