Addgene plasmid #55083: mCherry-MCPB2-C-18
Purpose: Localization: Actin Capping Protein , Excitation: 587, Emission: 610
Depositing lab: Michael Davidson. Depositing organization: Florida State University, Tallahassee.
Backbone
  Vector backbone: mCherry-C1
  Backbone size w/o insert (bp): 4750
  Vector type: Mammalian Expression
  Selectable markers: Neomycin (select with G418)
Growth in bacteria
  Bacterial resistance: Kanamycin, 50 μg/mL
  Growth temperature: 37°C
  Growth strain: DH5alpha
  Copy number: High Copy
Gene/Insert
  Gene/Insert name: MCPB2 (alt names: Mouse capping protein beta 2; NM_009798.4)
  Species: M. musculus (mouse)
  Promoter: CMV
  Tag / fusion protein: mCherry (N terminal on backbone)
  Cloning method: Unknown
  Sequencing primers: 5′ CMV-F; 3′ SV40pA-R
Terms and licenses: Academic/Nonprofit Terms; Industry Terms: Not Available to Industry
Depositor comments: M. musculus (mouse) capping protein beta 2. Excitation = 587; Emission = 610
How to cite: mCherry-MCPB2-C-18 was a gift from Michael Davidson (Addgene plasmid # 55083 ; http://n2t.net/addgene:55083 ; RRID:Addgene_55083)
